Addgene plasmid #63123: c7-132/202_HLL
Purpose: Mm-cpn double cysteine mutant for crosslinking
Depositing lab: Tanja Kortemme. Depositing organization: University of California, San Francisco (UCSF). Publication: Reprogramming an ATP-driven protein machine into a light-gated nanocage. Hoersch D, Roh SH, Chiu W, Kortemme T. Nat Nanotechnol. 2013 Dec;8(12):928-32. doi: 10.1038/nnano.2013.242. Epub 2013 Nov 24. PubMed 24270642.
Backbone
  Vector backbone: pET21a
  Total vector size (bp): 7038
  Vector type: Bacterial Expression
Growth in bacteria
  Bacterial resistance: Ampicillin, 100 μg/mL
  Growth temperature: 37°C
  Growth strain: Top10
  Copy number: Unknown
Gene/Insert
  Gene/Insert name: Mm-cpn c7_132/202_HLL
  Insert size (bp): 1630
  Mutation: C140S-C237S-C286A-C359T-C393A-C470S-C484S-Q132C-S202C
  Entrez Gene: NEWENTRY
  Tag / fusion protein: 6x HIS-tag (C terminal on backbone)
Terms and licenses: Academic/Nonprofit Terms; Industry Terms: Not Available to Industry
How to cite: c7-132/202_HLL was a gift from Tanja Kortemme (Addgene plasmid # 63123 ; http://n2t.net/addgene:63123 ; RRID:Addgene_63123)
