[The description below was written by a language model from this plasmid's Addgene catalogue record and pLannotate feature annotations shown in this document.]
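Description:
c7-132/202_HLL is a bacterial expression plasmid of about 7 kb, built on the pET21a backbone, that encodes an engineered variant of Mm-cpn, a group II chaperonin (thermosome-type protein-folding machine). The plasmid is maintained in E. coli through a ColE1/pBR322-type origin accompanied by the bom region and the rop gene, which moderates copy number. Selection is by ampicillin resistance from the β-lactamase gene under its own promoter. An f1 origin is also present, along with residual tetracycline-resistance fragments and other pBR322-derived remnants that are typical of pET vectors and have no function here.

The roughly 1.6 kb insert sits in the standard pET expression cassette: a T7 promoter with an adjacent lac operator, the phage T7 gene 10 ribosome binding site, and a downstream T7 terminator. A lacI gene on the plasmid supplies the repressor, so transcription depends on T7 RNA polymerase in the host and is inducible with IPTG. The automated annotation matched the coding sequence to a homologous thermosome subunit from a related methanogenic archaeon, which reflects sequence similarity rather than the recorded identity of the insert. The catalogue lists a C-terminal 6xHis tag supplied by the backbone. A His-tag fragment is annotated about 100 bp downstream of the matched coding region, but the table alone does not confirm that it is read in frame with the insert.

Seven native cysteines are replaced (C140S, C237S, C286A, C359T, C393A, C470S, C484S), and two new cysteines are introduced at Q132C and S202C. This leaves defined thiol positions for site-specific crosslinking, which is the stated purpose. The associated work concerns converting this ATP-driven chaperonin into a light-gated protein nanocage.
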