Features (pLannotate 1.2.2; 19 found; start..end, strand, type, name):
     12..467     +  rep_origin     f1 ori (sequence partly withheld): f1 bacteriophage origin of replication; arrow indicates direction of (+) strand synthesis
    494..598     +  promoter       AmpR promoter: bla
    599..1459    +  CDS            AmpR: β-lactamase; bla; confers resistance to ampicillin, carbenicillin, and related antibiotics
   1630..2218    +  rep_origin     ori: high-copy-number ColE1/pMB1/pBR322/pUC origin of replication
   2404..2546    -  misc_feature   bom: basis of mobility region from pBR322
   2648..2839    -  CDS            rop: Rop protein, which maintains plasmids at low copy number; rop
   2856..3236    +  CDS            YPB1_ECOLX: Protein predicted: Swiss-Prot protein existence level 4. From Escherichia coli.
   3308..3599    -  CDS            TcR (fragment): tetracycline efflux protein; tet; confers resistance to tetracycline
   3614..3635    -  protein_bind   CAP binding site: CAP binding activates transcription in the presence of cAMP. E. coli catabolite activator protein
   3648..4730    -  CDS            lacI: lac repressor; lacI; The lac repressor binds to the lac operator to inhibit transcription in E. coli. This inhibition can be relieved by adding lactose or isopropyl-β-D-thiogalactopyranoside (IPTG).
   4731..4808    -  promoter       lacI promoter: lacI
   4816..5095    -  CDS            TcR (fragment): tetracycline efflux protein; tet; confers resistance to tetracycline
   5117..5135    +  promoter       T7 promoter: promoter for bacteriophage T7 RNA polymerase
   5136..5160    +  protein_bind   lac operator: The lac repressor binds to the lac operator to inhibit transcription in E. coli. This inhibition can be relieved by adding lactose or isopropyl-β-D-thiogalactopyranoside (IPTG). lac repressor encoded by lacI
   5175..5197    +  RBS            RBS: efficient ribosome binding site from bacteriophage T7 gene 10 (Olins and Rangwala, 1989)
   5208..6773    +  CDS            ths: THS_METTL - Experimental evidence at protein level: Swiss-Prot protein existence level 1. Molecular chaperone; binds unfolded polypeptides in vitro, and has a weak ATPase activity. From Methanothermococcus thermolithotrophicus (Methanococcus thermolithotrophicus).
   6879..6896    +  CDS            9xHis (fragment): 9xHis affinity tag
   6906..6955    +  CDS            SET1 (fragment): solubility-enhancement tag derived from T7 phage gene 10B
   6963..7010    +  terminator     T7 terminator: transcription terminator for bacteriophage T7 RNA polymerase
>Addgene plasmid #63123 | c7-132/202_HLL | depositor full sequence | sequence record 117370 | c7-132/202_HLL sequence 7035 bps
TGGCGAATGGG
[124 nt withheld, positions 12-135]
C
[91 nt withheld, positions 137-227]
A
[49 nt withheld, positions 229-277]
CCTTTGACGTTGGAGTCCACGTTCTTT
[37 nt withheld, positions 305-341]
ACCCTATCTCGGTCTATTCTTTTGATTTATAAGGGATTTTGCCGATTTCGGCCTATTGGTTAAAAAATGA
GCTGATTTAACAAAAATTTAACGCGAATTTTAACAAAATATTAACGTTTACAATTTCAGGTGGCACTTTT
CGGGGAAATGTGCGCGGAACCCCTATTTGTTTATTTTTCTAAATACATTCAAATATGTATCCGCTCATGA
GACAATAACCCTGATAAATGCTTCAATAATATTGAAAAAGGAAGAGTATGAGTATTCAACATTTCCGTGT
CGCCCTTATTCCCTTTTTTGCGGCATTTTGCCTTCCTGTTTTTGCTCACCCAGAAACGCTGGTGAAAGTA
AAAGATGCTGAAGATCAGTTGGGTGCACGAGTGGGTTACATCGAACTGGATCTCAACAGCGGTAAGATCC
TTGAGAGTTTTCGCCCCGAAGAACGTTTTCCAATGATGAGCACTTTTAAAGTTCTGCTATGTGGCGCGGT
ATTATCCCGTATTGACGCCGGGCAAGAGCAACTCGGTCGCCGCATACACTATTCTCAGAATGACTTGGTT
GAGTACTCACCAGTCACAGAAAAGCATCTTACGGATGGCATGACAGTAAGAGAATTATGCAGTGCTGCCA
TAACCATGAGTGATAACACTGCGGCCAACTTACTTCTGACAACGATCGGAGGACCGAAGGAGCTAACCGC
TTTTTTGCACAACATGGGGGATCATGTAACTCGCCTTGATCGTTGGGAACCGGAGCTGAATGAAGCCATA
CCAAACGACGAGCGTGACACCACGATGCCTGCAGCAATGGCAACAACGTTGCGCAAACTATTAACTGGCG
AACTACTTACTCTAGCTTCCCGGCAACAATTAATAGACTGGATGGAGGCGGATAAAGTTGCAGGACCACT
TCTGCGCTCGGCCCTTCCGGCTGGCTGGTTTATTGCTGATAAATCTGGAGCCGGTGAGCGTGGGTCTCGC
GGTATCATTGCAGCACTGGGGCCAGATGGTAAGCCCTCCCGTATCGTAGTTATCTACACGACGGGGAGTC
AGGCAACTATGGATGAACGAAATAGACAGATCGCTGAGATAGGTGCCTCACTGATTAAGCATTGGTAACT
GTCAGACCAAGTTTACTCATATATACTTTAGATTGATTTAAAACTTCATTTTTAATTTAAAAGGATCTAG
GTGAAGATCCTTTTTGATAATCTCATGACCAAAATCCCTTAACGTGAGTTTTCGTTCCACTGAGCGTCAG
ACCCCGTAGAAAAGATCAAAGGATCTTCTTGAGATCCTTTTTTTCTGCGCGTAATCTGCTGCTTGCAAAC
AAAAAAACCACCGCTACCAGCGGTGGTTTGTTTGCCGGATCAAGAGCTACCAACTCTTTTTCCGAAGGTA
ACTGGCTTCAGCAGAGCGCAGATACCAAATACTGTCCTTCTAGTGTAGCCGTAGTTAGGCCACCACTTCA
AGAACTCTGTAGCACCGCCTACATACCTCGCTCTGCTAATCCTGTTACCAGTGGCTGCTGCCAGTGGCGA
TAAGTCGTGTCTTACCGGGTTGGACTCAAGACGATAGTTACCGGATAAGGCGCAGCGGTCGGGCTGAACG
GGGGGTTCGTGCACACAGCCCAGCTTGGAGCGAACGACCTACACCGAACTGAGATACCTACAGCGTGAGC
TATGAGAAAGCGCCACGCTTCCCGAAGGGAGAAAGGCGGACAGGTATCCGGTAAGCGGCAGGGTCGGAAC
AGGAGAGCGCACGAGGGAGCTTCCAGGGGGAAACGCCTGGTATCTTTATAGTCCTGTCGGGTTTCGCCAC
CTCTGACTTGAGCGTCGATTTTTGTGATGCTCGTCAGGGGGGCGGAGCCTATGGAAAAACGCCAGCAACG
CGGCCTTTTTACGGTTCCTGGCCTTTTGCTGGCCTTTTGCTCACATGTTCTTTCCTGCGTTATCCCCTGA
TTCTGTGGATAACCGTATTACCGCCTTTGAGTGAGCTGATACCGCTCGCCGCAGCCGAACGACCGAGCGC
AGCGAGTCAGTGAGCGAGGAAGCGGAAGAGCGCCTGATGCGGTATTTTCTCCTTACGCATCTGTGCGGTA
TTTCACACCGCATATATGGTGCACTCTCAGTACAATCTGCTCTGATGCCGCATAGTTAAGCCAGTATACA
CTCCGCTATCGCTACGTGACTGGGTCATGGCTGCGCCCCGACACCCGCCAACACCCGCTGACGCGCCCTG
ACGGGCTTGTCTGCTCCCGGCATCCGCTTACAGACAAGCTGTGACCGTCTCCGGGAGCTGCATGTGTCAG
AGGTTTTCACCGTCATCACCGAAACGCGCGAGGCAGCTGCGGTAAAGCTCATCAGCGTGGTCGTGAAGCG
ATTCACAGATGTCTGCCTGTTCATCCGCGTCCAGCTCGTTGAGTTTCTCCAGAAGCGTTAATGTCTGGCT
TCTGATAAAGCGGGCCATGTTAAGGGCGGTTTTTTCCTGTTTGGTCACTGATGCCTCCGTGTAAGGGGGA
TTTCTGTTCATGGGGGTAATGATACCGATGAAACGAGAGAGGATGCTCACGATACGGGTTACTGATGATG
AACATGCCCGGTTACTGGAACGTTGTGAGGGTAAACAACTGGCGGTATGGATGCGGCGGGACCAGAGAAA
AATCACTCAGGGTCAATGCCAGCGCTTCGTTAATACAGATGTAGGTGTTCCACAGGGTAGCCAGCAGCAT
CCTGCGATGCAGATCCGGAACATAATGGTGCAGGGCGCTGACTTCCGCGTTTCCAGACTTTACGAAACAC
GGAAACCGAAGACCATTCATGTTGTTGCTCAGGTCGCAGACGTTTTGCAGCAGCAGTCGCTTCACGTTCG
CTCGCGTATCGGTGATTCATTCTGCTAACCAGTAAGGCAACCCCGCCAGCCTAGCCGGGTCCTCAACGAC
AGGAGCACGATCATGCGCACCCGTGGGGCCGCCATGCCGGCGATAATGGCCTGCTTCTCGCCGAAACGTT
TGGTGGCGGGACCAGTGACGAAGGCTTGAGCGAGGGCGTGCAAGATTCCGAATACCGCAAGCGACAGGCC
GATCATCGTCGCGCTCCAGCGAAAGCGGTCCTCGCCGAAAATGACCCAGAGCGCTGCCGGCACCTGTCCT
ACGAGTTGCATGATAAAGAAGACAGTCATAAGTGCGGCGACGATAGTCATGCCCCGCGCCCACCGGAAGG
AGCTGACTGGGTTGAAGGCTCTCAAGGGCATCGGTCGAGATCCCGGTGCCTAATGAGTGAGCTAACTTAC
ATTAATTGCGTTGCGCTCACTGCCCGCTTTCCAGTCGGGAAACCTGTCGTGCCAGCTGCATTAATGAATC
GGCCAACGCGCGGGGAGAGGCGGTTTGCGTATTGGGCGCCAGGGTGGTTTTTCTTTTCACCAGTGAGACG
GGCAACAGCTGATTGCCCTTCACCGCCTGGCCCTGAGAGAGTTGCAGCAAGCGGTCCACGCTGGTTTGCC
CCAGCAGGCGAAAATCCTGTTTGATGGTGGTTAACGGCGGGATATAACATGAGCTGTCTTCGGTATCGTC
GTATCCCACTACCGAGATATCCGCACCAACGCGCAGCCCGGACTCGGTAATGGCGCGCATTGCGCCCAGC
GCCATCTGATCGTTGGCAACCAGCATCGCAGTGGGAACGATGCCCTCATTCAGCATTTGCATGGTTTGTT
GAAAACCGGACATGGCACTCCAGTCGCCTTCCCGTTCCGCTATCGGCTGAATTTGATTGCGAGTGAGATA
TTTATGCCAGCCAGCCAGACGCAGACGCGCCGAGACAGAACTTAATGGGCCCGCTAACAGCGCGATTTGC
TGGTGACCCAATGCGACCAGATGCTCCACGCCCAGTCGCGTACCGTCTTCATGGGAGAAAATAATACTGT
TGATGGGTGTCTGGTCAGAGACATCAAGAAATAACGCCGGAACATTAGTGCAGGCAGCTTCCACAGCAAT
GGCATCCTGGTCATCCAGCGGATAGTTAATGATCAGCCCACTGACGCGTTGCGCGAGAAGATTGTGCACC
GCCGCTTTACAGGCTTCGACGCCGCTTCGTTCTACCATCGACACCACCACGCTGGCACCCAGTTGATCGG
CGCGAGATTTAATCGCCGCGACAATTTGCGACGGCGCGTGCAGGGCCAGACTGGAGGTGGCAACGCCAAT
CAGCAACGACTGTTTGCCCGCCAGTTGTTGTGCCACGCGGTTGGGAATGTAATTCAGCTCCGCCATCGCC
GCTTCCACTTTTTCCCGCGTTTTCGCAGAAACGTGGCTGGCCTGGTTCACCACGCGGGAAACGGTCTGAT
AAGAGACACCGGCATACTCTGCGACATCGTATAACGTTACTGGTTTCACATTCACCACCCTGAATTGACT
CTCTTCCGGGCGCTATCATGCCATACCGCGAAAGGTTTTGCGCCATTCGATGGTGTCCGGGATCTCGACG
CTCTCCCTTATGCGACTCCTGCATTAGGAAGCAGCCCAGTAGTAGGTTGAGGCCGTTGAGCACCGCCGCC
GCAAGGAATGGTGCATGCAAGGAGATGGCGCCCAACAGTCCCCCGGCCACGGGGCCTGCCACCATACCCA
CGCCGAAACAAGCGCTCATGAGCCCGAAGTGGCGAGCCCGATCTTCCCCATCGGTGATGTCGGCGATATA
GGCGCCAGCAACCGCACCTGTGGCGCCGGTGATGCCGGCCACGATGCGTCCGGCGTAGAGGATCGAGATC
TCGATCCCGCGAAATTAATACGACTCACTATAGGGGAATTGTGAGCGGATAACAATTCCCCTCTAGAAAT
AATTTTGTTTAACTTTAAGAAGGAGATATACATATGTCACAACAACCAGGAGTTTTACCTGAAAACATGA
AAAGATACATGGGAAGAGATGCTCAAAGAATGAACATCTTAGCAGGAAGAATTATCGCAGAAACAGTAAG
ATCAACACTCGGTCCAAAAGGAATGGACAAAATGTTAGTTGACGACTTAGGGGACGTTGTTGTTACAAAC
GACGGTGTTACAATCTTAAGAGAAATGAGTGTAGAACACCCTGCAGCTAAAATGTTAATCGAAGTTGCAA
AAACACAAGAAAAAGAAGTTGGCGACGGTACAACAACAGCTGTTGTAGTTGCTGGTGAATTATTAAGAAA
AGCTGAAGAATTATTGGACCAAAATGTACACCCAACAATTGTTGTAAAAGGATACCAAGCAGCAGCTCAA
AAAGCTTGCGAATTATTAAAAACAATTGCGTCCGAAGTTGGAGCTCAAGACAAAGAAATCTTAACAAAAA
TCGCAATGACCTCAATCACCGGAAAAGGTGCTGAAAAAGCTAAAGAAAAATTAGCTGAAATCATTGTTGA
AGCAGTTTCAGCAGTTGTTGACGACGAAGGAAAAGTTGACAAAGATTTAATCAAAATTGAGAAAAAATCA
GGCGCATGCATCGACGACACCGAATTAATCAAAGGTGTTTTAGTTGACAAAGAAAGAGTAAGCGCTCAAA
TGCCTAAAAAAGTAACTGACGCAAAAATTGCACTTTTAAACTCTGCAATCGAAATCAAAGAAACAGAAAC
CGACGCAGAAATCAGAATCACTGACCCTGCAAAATTAATGGAATTCATCGAACAAGAAGAAAAAATGTTA
AAAGACATGGTTGCTGAAATCAAAGCAAGCGGTGCAAACGTTTTATTCGCCCAAAAAGGAATCGATGACT
TAGCACAACACTACTTAGCTAAAGAAGGAATCGTAGCTGCAAGAAGAGTTAAAAAATCCGACATGGAAAA
ATTAGCTAAAGCTACAGGTGCTAACGTAATTACAAACATCAAAGACTTATCAGCTCAAGACTTAGGTGAT
GCTGGTCTCGTTGAAGAAAGAAAAATCTCCGGAGATTCAATGATCTTCGTAGAAGAAACCAAACACCCTA
AAGCAGTTACAATGCTCATCAGAGGTACAACTGAACACGTAATTGAAGAAGTTGCAAGAGCAGTAGACGA
TGCTGTTGGTGTAGTTGGAGCTACAATTGAAGATGGTAGAATTGTATCTGGTGGAGGTTCAACAGAAGTT
GAATTATCCATGAAATTAAGAGAATACGCAGAAGGAATTAGCGGAAGAGAACAACTCGCAGTTAGGGCAT
TCGCTGATGCTTTAGAAGTAATCCCAAGAACCTTAGCTGAAAACGCAGGACTCGACGCAATCGAAATCCT
CGTTAAAGTTAGAGCAGCACACGCAAGCAACGGCAACAAATCTGCAGGTTTAAACGTATTCACCGGAGCA
GTTGAAGACATGTCCGAAAACGGTGTAGTTGAACCATTAAGAGTTAAAACACAAGCAATCCAGTCAGCAG
CTGAATCAACAGAAATGTTACTCAGAATCGACGATGTAATTGCTGCAGAAAAATTAAGAGGAGCTCCTGA
CATGGGAGACATGGGCGGAATGCCAGGAATGGGCGGAATGCCAGGAATGATGGATCCGAATTCGAGCTCC
GTCGACAAGCTTGCGGCCGCACTCGAGCACCACCACCACCACCACTGAGATCCGGCTGCTAACAAAGCCC
GAAAGGAAGCTGAGTTGGCTGCTGCCACCGCTGAGCAATAACTAGCATAACCCCTTGGGGCCTCTAAACG
GGTCTTGAGGGGTTTTTTGCTGAAAGGAGGAACTATATCCGGAT
