>Addgene plasmid #63123 | c7-132/202_HLL | addgene partial sequence | sequence record 108079 | T7 5'-TAATACGACTCACTATAGGG-3'
ACTTTAAGAAGGAGATATACATATGTCACAACAACCAGGAGTTTTACCTGAAAACATGAAAAGATACATG
GGAAGAGATGCTCAAAGAATGAACATCTTAGCAGGAAGAATTATCGCAGAAACAGTAAGATCAACACTCG
GTCCAAAAGGAATGGACAAAATGTTAGTTGACGACTTAGGGGACGTTGTTGTTACAAACGACGGTGTTAC
AATCTTAAGAGAAATGAGTGTAGAACACCCTGCAGCTAAAATGTTAATCGAAGTTGCAAAAACACAAGAA
AAAGAAGTTGGCGACGGTACAACAACAGCTGTTGTAGTTGCTGGTGAATTATTAAGAAAAGCTGAAGAAT
TATTGGACCAAAATGTACACCCAACAATTGTTGTAAAAGGATACCAAGCAGCAGCTCAAAAAGCTTGCGA
ATTATTAAAAACAATTGCGTCCGAAGTTGGAGCTCAAGACAAAGAAATCTTAACAAAAATCGCAATGACC
TCAATCACCGGAAAAGGTGCTGAAAAAGCTAAAGAAAAATTAGCTGAAATCATTGTTGAAGCAGTTTCAG
CAGTTGTTGACGACGAAGGAAAAGTTGACAAAGATTTAATCAAAATTGAGAAAAAATCAGGCGCATGCAT
CGACGACACCGAATTAATCAAAGGTGTTTTAGTTGACAAAGAAAGAGTAAGCGCTCAAATGCCTAAAAAA
GTAACTGACGCAAAAATTGCACTTTTAAACTCTGCAATCGAAATCAAAGAAACAGAAACCGACGCAGAAA
TCAGAATCACTGACCCTGCAAA
