>Addgene plasmid #63123 | c7-132/202_HLL | addgene partial sequence | sequence record 108160 | T7term 5'-GCTAGTTATTGCTCAGCGG-3'
AGCAGCCGGATCTCAGTGGTGGTGGTGGTGGTGCTCGAGTGCGGCCGCAAGCTTGTCGACGGAGCTCGAA
TTCGGATCCATCATTCCTGGCATTCCGCCCATTCCTGGCATTCCGCCCATGTCTCCCATGTCAGGAGCTC
CTCTTAATTTTTCTGCAGCAATTACATCGTCGATTCTGAGTAACATTTCTGTTGATTCAGCTGCTGACTG
GATTGCTTGTGTTTTAACTCTTAATGGTTCAACTACACCGTTTTCGGACATGTCTTCAACTGCTCCGGTG
AATACGTTTAAACCTGCAGATTTGTTGCCGTTGCTTGCGTGTGCTGCTCTAACTTTAACGAGGATTTCGA
TTGCGTCGAGTCCTGCGTTTTCAGCTAAGGTTCTTGGGATTACTTCTAAAGCATCAGCGAATGCCCTAAC
TGCGAGTTGTTCTCTTCCGCTAATTCCTTCTGCGTATTCTCTTAATTTCATGGATAATTCAACTTCTGTT
GAACCTCCACCAGATACAATTCTACCATCTTCAATTGTAGCTCCAACTACACCAACAGCATCGTCTACTG
CTCTTGCAACTTCTTCAATTACGTGTTCAGTTGTACCTCTGATGAGCATTGTAACTGCTTTAGGGTGTTT
GGTTTCTTCTACGAAGATCATTGAATCTCCGGAGATTTTTCTTTCTTCAACGAGACCAGCATCACCTAAG
TCTTGAGCTGATAAGTCTTTGATGTTTGTAATTACGTTAGCACCTGTAGCTTTAGCTAATTTTTCCATGT
CGGATTTTTTAACTCTTCTTGCAGCTACGATTCCTTCTTTAGCTAAGTAGTGTTGTGCTAAGTCATCGAT
TCCTTT
